>Addgene plasmid | pICH78141 | analyzer sequence | sequence record 75050
AATGTGAGACCACGAAGTGGCTCTTCAGTGGACGAAAGGGCCTCGTGATACGCCTATTTTTATAGGTTAA
TGTCATGATAATAATGGTTTCTTAGACGTCAGGTGGCACTTTTCGGGGAAATGTGCGCGGAACCCCTATT
TGTTTATTTTTCTAAATACATTCAAATATGTATCCGCTCATGAGACAATAACCCTGATAAATGCTTCAAT
AATATTGAAAAAGGAAGAGTATGCGCTCACGCAACTGGTCCAGAACCTTGACCGAACGCAGCGGTGGTAA
CGGCGCAGTGGCGGTTTTCATGGCTTGTTATGACTGTTTTTTTGGGGTACAGTCTATGCCTCGGGCATCC
AAGCAGCAAGCGCGTTACGCCGTGGGTCGATGTTTGATGTTATGGAGCAGCAACGATGTTACGCAGCAGG
GCAGTCGCCCTAAAACAAAGTTAAACATCATGAGGGAAGCGGTGATCGCCGAAGTATCGACTCAACTATC
AGAGGTAGTTGGCGTCATCGAGCGCCATCTCGAACCGACGTTGCTGGCCGTACATTTGTACGGCTCCGCA
GTGGATGGCGGCCTGAAGCCACACAGCGATATTGATTTGCTGGTTACGGTGACCGTAAGGCTTGATGAAA
CAACGCGGCGAGCTTTGATCAACGACCTTTTGGAAACTTCGGCTTCCCCTGGAGAGAGCGAGATTCTCCG
CGCTGTAGAAGTCACCATTGTTGTGCACGACGACATCATTCCGTGGCGTTATCCAGCTAAGCGCGAACTG
CAATTTGGAGAATGGCAGCGCAATGACATTCTTGCAGGTATCTTCGAGCCAGCCACGATCGACATTGATC
TGGCTATCTTGCTGACAAAAGCAAGAGAACATAGCGTTGCCTTGGTAGGTCCAGCGGCGGAGGAACTCTT
TGATCCGGTTCCTGAACAGGATCTATTTGAGGCGCTAAATGAAACCTTAACGCTATGGAACTCGCCGCCC
GACTGGGCTGGCGATGAGCGAAATGTAGTGCTTACGTTGTCCCGCATTTGGTACAGCGCAGTAACCGGCA
AAATCGCGCCGAAGGATGTCGCTGCCGACTGGGCAATGGAGCGCCTGCCGGCCCAGTATCAGCCCGTCAT
ACTTGAAGCTAGACAGGCTTATCTTGGACAAGAAGAAGATCGCTTGGCCTCGCGCGCAGATCAGTTGGAA
GAATTTGTCCATTACGTAAAAGGCGAGATCACCAAGGTAGTCGGCAAATAACTGTCAGACCAAGTTTACT
CATATATACTTTAGATTGATTTAAAACTTCATTTTTAATTTAAAAGGATCTAGGTGAAGATCCTTTTTGA
TAATCTCATGACCAAAATCCCTTAACGTGAGTTTTCGTTCCACTGAGCGTCAGACCCCGTAGAAAAGATC
AAAGGATCTTCTTGAGATCCTTTTTTTCTGCGCGTAATCTGCTGCTTGCAAACAAAAAAACCACCGCTAC
CAGCGGTGGTTTGTTTGCCGGATCAAGAGCTACCAACTCTTTTTCCGAAGGTAACTGGCTTCAGCAGAGC
GCAGATACCAAATACTGTCCTTCTAGTGTAGCCGTAGTTAGGCCACCACTTCAAGAACTCTGTAGCACCG
CCTACATACCTCGCTCTGCTAATCCTGTTACCAGTGGCTGCTGCCAGTGGCGATAAGTCGTGTCTTACCG
GGTTGGACTCAAGACGATAGTTACCGGATAAGGCGCAGCGGTCGGGCTGAACGGGGGGTTCGTGCACACA
GCCCAGCTTGGAGCGAACGACCTACACCGAACTGAGATACCTACAGCGTGAGCTATGAGAAAGCGCCACG
CTTCCCGAAGGGAGAAAGGCGGACAGGTATCCGGTAAGCGGCAGGGTCGGAACAGGAGAGCGCACGAGGG
AGCTTCCAGGGGGAAACGCCTGGTATCTTTATAGTCCTGTCGGGTTTCGCCACCTCTGACTTGAGCGTCG
ATTTTTGTGATGCTCGTCAGGGGGGCGGAGCCTATGGAAAAACGCCAGCAACGCGGCCTTTTTACGGTTC
CTGGCCTTTTGCTGGCCTTTTGCTCACATGTTCTTTCCTGCGTTATCCCCTGATTCTGTGGATAACCGTA
TTACCGCCTTTGAGTGAGCTGATACCGCTCGCCGCAGCCGAACGACCGAGCGCAGCGAGTCAGTGAGCGA
GGAAGCGGAAGAGCGCCCAATACGCAAACCGCCTCTCCCCGCGCGTTGGCCGATTCATTAATCACTCTGT
GGTCTCATACTGTATAAGAGCTCATTTTTACAACAATTACCAACAACAACAAACAACAAACAACATTACA
ATTACATTTACAATTATCGATAACATGGGGAAGCAAATGGCCGCCCTGTGTGGCTTTCTCCTCGTGGCGT
TGCTCTGGCTCACGCCCGACGTCGCGTCAGC
Features (pLannotate 1.2.2; 8 found; start..end, strand, type, name):
    126..230     +  promoter       AmpR promoter: bla
    221..301     -  CDS            int (fragment): INT2_ECOLX - Protein inferred from homology: Swiss-Prot protein existence level 3. Putative integrase believed to be involved in the insertion of antibiotic resistance genes into plasmids and transposons. From Escherichia coli.
    387..443     +  CDS            GmR (fragment): gentamycin acetyltransferase; aacC1; confers resistance to gentamycin
    450..1238    +  CDS            aadA: S3AD_ECOLX - Experimental evidence at protein level: Swiss-Prot protein existence level 1. Mediates bacterial resistance to the antibiotics streptomycin and spectinomycin. From Escherichia coli.
   1412..2000    +  rep_origin     ori: high-copy-number ColE1/pMB1/pBR322/pUC origin of replication
   2183..2232    +  CDS            lacI (fragment): lac repressor; lacI; The lac repressor binds to the lac operator to inhibit transcription in E. coli. This inhibition can be relieved by adding lactose or isopropyl-β-D-thiogalactopyranoside (IPTG).
   2273..2326    +  misc_feature   TMV Ω: translational enhancer from the tobacco mosaic virus 5'-leader sequence (Gallie et al., 1988)
   2335..1       +  CDS            AMY1.2 (fragment) (across the origin): AMY3A_ORYSJ - Also known as AMY3A. Experimental evidence at transcript level: Swiss-Prot protein existence level 2. Important for breakdown of endosperm starch during germination. From Oryza sativa subsp. japonica (Rice).
